>Addgene plasmid #107537 | pTE3334 | addgene full sequence | sequence record 207346 | Addgene NGS Result
GACGGATCGGGAGATCTCCCGATCCCCTATGGTGCACTCTCAGTACAATCTGCTCTGATGCCGCATAGTT
AAGCCAGTATCTGCTCCCTGCTTGTGTGTTGGAGGTCGCTGAGTAGTGCGCGAGCAAAATTTAAGCTACA
ACAAGGCAAGGCTTGACCGACAATTGCGTACAAAAAAGGAGACGTTCGAACGTCTCCATCTACAAACAGT
AGAAATTTCGGTGTTTCGTCCTTTCCACAAGATATATAAAGCCAAGAAATCGAAATACTTTCAAGTTACG
GTAAGCATATGATAGTCCATTTTAAAACATAATTTTAAAACTGCAAACTACCCAAGAAATTATTACTTTC
TACGTCACGTATTTTGTACTAATATCTTTGTGTTTACAGTCAAATTAATTCTAATTATCTCTCTAACAGC
CTTGTATCGTATATGCAAATATGAAGGAATCATGGGAAATAGGCCCTCTTCCTGCCCGACCTTAGATCCG
AATCCATATCGATATGCTAGTTGGCGCGTTGACATTGATTATTGACTAGTTATTAATAGTAATCAATTAC
GGGGTCATTAGTTCATAGCCCATATATGGAGTTCCGCGTTACATAACTTACGGTAAATGGCCCGCCTGGC
TGACCGCCCAACGACCCCCGCCCATTGACGTCAATAATGACGTATGTTCCCATAGTAACGCCAATAGGGA
CTTTCCATTGACGTCAATGGGTGGAGTATTTACGGTAAACTGCCCACTTGGCAGTACATCAAGTGTATCA
TATGCCAAGTACGCCCCCTATTGACGTCAATGACGGTAAATGGCCCGCCTGGCATTATGCCCAGTACATG
ACCTTATGGGACTTTCCTACTTGGCAGTACATCTACGTATTAGTCATCGCTATTACCATGGTGATGCGGT
TTTGGCAGTACATCAATGGGCGTGGATAGCGGTTTGACTCACGGGGATTTCCAAGTCTCCACCCCATTGA
CGTCAATGGGAGTTTGTTTTGGCACCAAAATCAACGGGACTTTCCAAAATGTCGTAACAACTCCGCCCCA
TTGACGCAAATGGGCGGTAGGCGTGTACGGTGGGAGGTCTATATAAGCAGAGCTCTCTGGCTAACTAGAG
AACCCACTGCTTACTGGCTTATCGAAATTAATACGACTCACTATAGGGAGACCCAAGCTGGCTAGCGTTT
AAACTTAAGCTTGGTACCGCCACCATGCTGTTCCAGGACTTTACCCACCTGTATCCACTGTCCAAGACAG
TGAGATTTGAGCTGAAGCCCATCGATAGGACCCTGGAGCACATCCACGCCAAGAACTTCCTGTCTCAGGA
CGAGACAATGGCCGATATGCACCAGAAGGTGAAAGTGATCCTGGACGATTACCACCGCGACTTCATCGCC
GATATGATGGGCGAGGTGAAGCTGACCAAGCTGGCCGAGTTCTATGACGTGTACCTGAAGTTTCGGAAGA
ACCCAAAGGACGATGAGCTGCAGAAGCAGCTGAAGGATCTGCAGGCCGTGCTGAGAAAGGAGATCGTGAA
GCCCATCGGCAATGGCGGCAAGTATAAGGCCGGCTACGACAGGCTGTTCGGCGCCAAGCTGTTTAAGGAC
GGCAAGGAGCTGGGCGATCTGGCCAAGTTCGTGATCGCACAGGAGGGAGAGAGCTCCCCAAAGCTGGCCC
ACCTGGCCCACTTCGAGAAGTTTTCCACCTATTTCACAGGCTTTCACGATAACCGGAAGAATATGTATTC
TGACGAGGATAAGCACACCGCCATCGCCTACCGCCTGATCCACGAGAACCTGCCCCGGTTTATCGACAAT
CTGCAGATCCTGACCACAATCAAGCAGAAGCACTCTGCCCTGTACGATCAGATCATCAACGAGCTGACCG
CCAGCGGCCTGGACGTGTCTCTGGCCAGCCACCTGGATGGCTATCACAAGCTGCTGACACAGGAGGGCAT
CACCGCCTACAATACACTGCTGGGAGGAATCTCCGGAGAGGCAGGCTCTCCTAAGATCCAGGGCATCAAC
GAGCTGATCAATTCTCACCACAACCAGCACTGCCACAAGAGCGAGAGAATCGCCAAGCTGAGGCCACTGC
ACAAGCAGATCCTGTCCGACGGCATGAGCGTGTCCTTCCTGCCCTCTAAGTTTGCCGACGATAGCGAGAT
GTGCCAGGCCGTGAACGAGTTCTATCGCCACTACGCCGACGTGTTCGCCAAGGTGCAGAGCCTGTTCGAC
GGCTTTGACGATCACCAGAAGGATGGCATCTACGTGGAGCACAAGAACCTGAATGAGCTGTCCAAGCAGG
CCTTCGGCGACTTTGCACTGCTGGGACGCGTGCTGGACGGATACTATGTGGATGTGGTGAATCCAGAGTT
CAACGAGCGGTTTGCCAAGGCCAAGACCGACAATGCCAAGGCCAAGCTGACAAAGGAGAAGGATAAGTTC
ATCAAGGGCGTGCACTCCCTGGCCTCTCTGGAGCAGGCCATCGAGCACTATACCGCAAGGCACGACGATG
AGAGCGTGCAGGCAGGCAAGCTGGGACAGTACTTCAAGCACGGCCTGGCCGGAGTGGACAACCCCATCCA
GAAGATCCACAACAATCACAGCACCATCAAGGGCTTTCTGGAGAGGGAGCGCCCTGCAGGAGAGAGAGCC
CTGCCAAAGATCAAGTCCGGCAAGAATCCTGAGATGACACAGCTGAGGCAGCTGAAGGAGCTGCTGGATA
ACGCCCTGAATGTGGCCCACTTCGCCAAGCTGCTGACCACAAAGACCACACTGGACAATCAGGATGGCAA
CTTCTATGGCGAGTTTGGCGTGCTGTACGACGAGCTGGCCAAGATCCCCACCCTGTATAACAAGGTGAGA
GATTACCTGAGCCAGAAGCCTTTCTCCACCGAGAAGTACAAGCTGAACTTTGGCAATCCAACACTGCTGA
GGGGCTGGGATCTGAACGTGGAGAAGGATAGGTTCGGCGTGATCCTGCAGAAGGACGGCTGCTACTATCT
GGCCCTGCTGGACAAGGCCCACAAGAAGGTGTTTGATAACGCCCCTAATACAGGCAAGAGCATCTATCAG
AAGATGATCTATAAGTACCTGGAGGTGAGGAAGCAGTTCCCCAAGGTGTTCTTTTCCAAGGAGGCCATCG
CCATCAACTACCACCCTTCTAAGGAGCTGGTGGAGATCAAGGACAAGGGCCGGCAGAGATCCGACGATGA
GCGCCTGAAGCTGTATCGGTTTATCCTGGAGTGTCTGAAGATCCACCCTAAGTACGATAAGAAGTTCGAG
GGCGCCATCGGCGACATCCAGCTGTTTAAGAAGGATAAGAAGGGCAGAGAGGTGCCAATCAGCGAGAAGG
ACCTGTTCGATAAGATCAACGGCATCTTTTCTAGCAAGCCTAAGCTGGAGATGGAGGACTTCTTTATCGG
CGAGTTCAAGAGGTATAACCCAAGCCAGGACCTGGTGGATCAGTATAATATCTACAAGAAGATCGACTCC
AACGATAATCGCAAGAAGGAGAATTTCTACAACAATCACCCCAAGTTTAAGAAGGATCTGGTGCGGTACT
ATTACGAGTCTATGTGCAAGCACGAGGAGTGGGAGGAGAGCTTCGAGTTTTCCAAGAAGCTGCAGGACAT
CGGCTGTTACGTGGATGTGAACGAGCTGTTTACCGAGATCGAGACACGGAGACTGAATTATAAGATCTCC
TTCTGCAACATCAATGCCGACTACATCGATGAGCTGGTGGAGCAGGGCCAGCTGTATCTGTTCCAGATCT
ACAACAAGGACTTTTCCCCAAAGGCCCACGGCAAGCCCAATCTGCACACCCTGTACTTCAAGGCCCTGTT
TTCTGAGGACAACCTGGCCGATCCTATCTATAAGCTGAATGGCGAGGCCCAGATCTTCTACAGAAAGGCC
TCCCTGGACATGAACGAGACAACAATCCACAGGGCCGGCGAGGTGCTGGAGAACAAGAATCCCGATAATC
CTAAGAAGAGACAGTTCGTGTACGACATCATCAAGGATAAGAGGTACACACAGGACAAGTTCATGCTGCA
CGTGCCAATCACCATGAACTTTGGCGTGCAGGGCATGACAATCAAGGAGTTCAATAAGAAGGTGAACCAG
TCTATCCAGCAGTATGACGAGGTGAACGTGATCGGCATCGATCGGGGCGAGAGACACCTGCTGTACCTGA
CCGTGATCAATAGCAAGGGCGAGATCCTGGAGCAGTGTTCCCTGAACGACATCACCACAGCCTCTGCCAA
TGGCACACAGATGACCACACCTTACCACAAGATCCTGGATAAGAGGGAGATCGAGCGCCTGAACGCCCGG
GTGGGATGGGGCGAGATCGAGACAATCAAGGAGCTGAAGTCTGGCTATCTGAGCCACGTGGTGCACCAGA
TCAGCCAGCTGATGCTGAAGTACAACGCCATCGTGGTGCTGGAGGACCTGAATTTCGGCTTTAAGAGGGG
CCGCTTTAAGGTGGAGAAGCAGATCTATCAGAACTTCGAGAATGCCCTGATCAAGAAGCTGAACCACCTG
GTGCTGAAGGACAAGGCCGACGATGAGATCGGCTCTTACAAGAATGCCCTGCAGCTGACCAACAATTTCA
CAGATCTGAAGAGCATCGGCAAGCAGACCGGCTTCCTGTTTTATGTGCCCGCCTGGAACACCTCTAAGAT
CGACCCTGAGACAGGCTTTGTGGATCTGCTGAAGCCAAGATACGAGAACATCGCCCAGAGCCAGGCCTTC
TTTGGCAAGTTCGACAAGATCTGCTATAATGCCGACAAGGATTACTTCGAGTTTCACATCGACTACGCCA
AGTTTACCGATAAGGCCAAGAATAGCCGCCAGATCTGGACAATCTGTTCCCACGGCGACAAGCGGTACGT
GTACGATAAGACAGCCAACCAGAATAAGGGCGCCGCCAAGGGCATCAACGTGAATGATGAGCTGAAGTCC
CTGTTCGCCCGCCACCACATCAACGAGAAGCAGCCCAACCTGGTCATGGACATCTGCCAGAACAATGATA
AGGAGTTTCACAAGTCTCTGATGTACCTGCTGAAAACCCTGCTGGCCCTGCGGTACAGCAACGCCTCCTC
TGACGAGGATTTCATCCTGTCCCCCGTGGCAAACGACGAGGGCGTGTTCTTTAATAGCGCCCTGGCCGAC
GATACACAGCCTCAGAATGCCGATGCCAACGGCGCCTACCACATCGCCCTGAAGGGCCTGTGGCTGCTGA
ATGAGCTGAAGAACTCCGACGATCTGAACAAGGTGAAGCTGGCCATCGACAATCAGACCTGGCTGAATTT
CGCCCAGAACAGGAAAAGGCCGGCGGCCACGAAAAAGGCCGGCCAGGCAAAAAAGAAAAAGGGATCCTAC
CCATACGATGTTCCAGATTACGCTTATCCCTACGACGTGCCTGATTATGCATACCCATATGATGTCCCCG
ACTATGCCTAAGAATTCTGCAGATATCCAGCACAGTGGCGGCCGCTCGAGTCTAGAGGGCCCGTTTAAAC
CCGCTGATCAGCCTCGACTGTGCCTTCTAGTTGCCAGCCATCTGTTGTTTGCCCCTCCCCCGTGCCTTCC
TTGACCCTGGAAGGTGCCACTCCCACTGTCCTTTCCTAATAAAATGAGGAAATTGCATCGCATTGTCTGA
GTAGGTGTCATTCTATTCTGGGGGGTGGGGTGGGGCAGGACAGCAAGGGGGAGGATTGGGAAGACAATAG
CAGGCATGCTGGGGATGCGGTGGGCTCTATGGCTTCTGAGGCGGAAAGAACCAGCTGGGGCTCTAGGGGG
TATCCCC
[124 nt withheld, positions 5818-5941]
C
[91 nt withheld, positions 5943-6033]
A
[49 nt withheld, positions 6035-6083]
CCTTTGACGTTGGAGTCCACGTTCTTT
[37 nt withheld, positions 6111-6147]
ACCCTATCTCGGTCTATTCTTTTGATTTATAAGGGATTTTGCCGATTTCGGCCTATTGGTTAAAAAATGA
GCTGATTTAACAAAAATTTAACGCGAATTAATTCTGTGGAATGTGTGTCAGTTAGGGTGTGGAAAGTCCC
CAGGCTCCCCAGCAGGCAGAAGTATGCAAAGCATGCATCTCAATTAGTCAGCAACCAGGTGTGGAAAGTC
CCCAGGCTCCCCAGCAGGCAGAAGTATGCAAAGCATGCATCTCAATTAGTCAGCAACCATAGTCCCGCCC
CTAACTCCGCCCATCCCGCCCCTAACTCCGCCCAGTTCCGCCCATTCTCCGCCCCATGGCTGACTAATTT
TTTTTATTTATGCAGAGGCCGAGGCCGCCTCTGCCTCTGAGCTATTCCAGAAGTAGTGAGGAGGCTTTTT
TGGAGGCCTAGGCTTTTGCAAAAAGCTCCCGGGAGCTTGTATATCCATTTTCGGATCTGATCAAGAGACA
GGATGAGGATCGTTTCGCATGATTGAACAAGATGGATTGCACGCAGGTTCTCCGGCCGCTTGGGTGGAGA
GGCTATTCGGCTATGACTGGGCACAACAGACAATCGGCTGCTCTGATGCCGCCGTGTTCCGGCTGTCAGC
GCAGGGGCGCCCGGTTCTTTTTGTCAAGACCGACCTGTCCGGTGCCCTGAATGAACTGCAGGACGAGGCA
GCGCGGCTATCGTGGCTGGCCACGACGGGCGTTCCTTGCGCAGCTGTGCTCGACGTTGTCACTGAAGCGG
GAAGGGACTGGCTGCTATTGGGCGAAGTGCCGGGGCAGGATCTCCTGTCATCTCACCTTGCTCCTGCCGA
GAAAGTATCCATCATGGCTGATGCAATGCGGCGGCTGCATACGCTTGATCCGGCTACCTGCCCATTCGAC
CACCAAGCGAAACATCGCATCGAGCGAGCACGTACTCGGATGGAAGCCGGTCTTGTCGATCAGGATGATC
TGGACGAAGAGCATCAGGGGCTCGCGCCAGCCGAACTGTTCGCCAGGCTCAAGGCGCGCATGCCCGACGG
CGAGGATCTCGTCGTGACCCATGGCGATGCCTGCTTGCCGAATATCATGGTGGAAAATGGCCGCTTTTCT
GGATTCATCGACTGTGGCCGGCTGGGTGTGGCGGACCGCTATCAGGACATAGCGTTGGCTACCCGTGATA
TTGCTGAAGAGCTTGGCGGCGAATGGGCTGACCGCTTCCTCGTGCTTTACGGTATCGCCGCTCCCGATTC
GCAGCGCATCGCCTTCTATCGCCTTCTTGACGAGTTCTTCTGAGCGGGACTCTGGGGTTCGAAATGACCG
ACCAAGCGACGCCCAACCTGCCATCACGAGATTTCGATTCCACCGCCGCCTTCTATGAAAGGTTGGGCTT
CGGAATCGTTTTCCGGGACGCCGGCTGGATGATCCTCCAGCGCGGGGATCTCATGCTGGAGTTCTTCGCC
CACCCCAACTTGTTTATTGCAGCTTATAATGGTTACAAATAAAGCAATAGCATCACAAATTTCACAAATA
AAGCATTTTTTTCACTGCATTCTAGTTGTGGTTTGTCCAAACTCATCAATGTATCTTATCATGTCTGTAT
ACCGTCGACCTCTAGCTAGAGCTTGGCGTAATCATGGTCATAGCTGTTTCCTGTGTGAAATTGTTATCCG
CTCACAATTCCACACAACATACGAGCCGGAAGCATAAAGTGTAAAGCCTGGGGTGCCTAATGAGTGAGCT
AACTCACATTAATTGCGTTGCGCTCACTGCCCGCTTTCCAGTCGGGAAACCTGTCGTGCCAGCTGCATTA
ATGAATCGGCCAACGCGCGGGGAGAGGCGGTTTGCGTATTGGGCGCTCTTCCGCTTCCTCGCTCACTGAC
TCGCTGCGCTCGGTCGTTCGGCTGCGGCGAGCGGTATCAGCTCACTCAAAGGCGGTAATACGGTTATCCA
CAGAATCAGGGGATAACGCAGGAAAGAACATGTGAGCAAAAGGCCAGCAAAAGGCCAGGAACCGTAAAAA
GGCCGCGTTGCTGGCGTTTTTCCATAGGCTCCGCCCCCCTGACGAGCATCACAAAAATCGACGCTCAAGT
CAGAGGTGGCGAAACCCGACAGGACTATAAAGATACCAGGCGTTTCCCCCTGGAAGCTCCCTCGTGCGCT
CTCCTGTTCCGACCCTGCCGCTTACCGGATACCTGTCCGCCTTTCTCCCTTCGGGAAGCGTGGCGCTTTC
TCATAGCTCACGCTGTAGGTATCTCAGTTCGGTGTAGGTCGTTCGCTCCAAGCTGGGCTGTGTGCACGAA
CCCCCCGTTCAGCCCGACCGCTGCGCCTTATCCGGTAACTATCGTCTTGAGTCCAACCCGGTAAGACACG
ACTTATCGCCACTGGCAGCAGCCACTGGTAACAGGATTAGCAGAGCGAGGTATGTAGGCGGTGCTACAGA
GTTCTTGAAGTGGTGGCCTAACTACGGCTACACTAGAAGAACAGTATTTGGTATCTGCGCTCTGCTGAAG
CCAGTTACCTTCGGAAAAAGAGTTGGTAGCTCTTGATCCGGCAAACAAACCACCGCTGGTAGCGGTGGTT
TTTTTGTTTGCAAGCAGCAGATTACGCGCAGAAAAAAAGGATCTCAAGAAGATCCTTTGATCTTTTCTAC
GGGGTCTGACGCTCAGTGGAACGAAAACTCACGTTAAGGGATTTTGGTCATGAGATTATCAAAAAGGATC
TTCACCTAGATCCTTTTAAATTAAAAATGAAGTTTTAAATCAATCTAAAGTATATATGAGTAAACTTGGT
CTGACAGTTACCAATGCTTAATCAGTGAGGCACCTATCTCAGCGATCTGTCTATTTCGTTCATCCATAGT
TGCCTGACTCCCCGTCGTGTAGATAACTACGATACGGGAGGGCTTACCATCTGGCCCCAGTGCTGCAATG
ATACCGCGAGACCCACGCTCACCGGCTCCAGATTTATCAGCAATAAACCAGCCAGCCGGAAGGGCCGAGC
GCAGAAGTGGTCCTGCAACTTTATCCGCCTCCATCCAGTCTATTAATTGTTGCCGGGAAGCTAGAGTAAG
TAGTTCGCCAGTTAATAGTTTGCGCAACGTTGTTGCCATTGCTACAGGCATCGTGGTGTCACGCTCGTCG
TTTGGTATGGCTTCATTCAGCTCCGGTTCCCAACGATCAAGGCGAGTTACATGATCCCCCATGTTGTGCA
AAAAAGCGGTTAGCTCCTTCGGTCCTCCGATCGTTGTCAGAAGTAAGTTGGCCGCAGTGTTATCACTCAT
GGTTATGGCAGCACTGCATAATTCTCTTACTGTCATGCCATCCGTAAGATGCTTTTCTGTGACTGGTGAG
TACTCAACCAAGTCATTCTGAGAATAGTGTATGCGGCGACCGAGTTGCTCTTGCCCGGCGTCAATACGGG
ATAATACCGCGCCACATAGCAGAACTTTAAAAGTGCTCATCATTGGAAAACGTTCTTCGGGGCGAAAACT
CTCAAGGATCTTACCGCTGTTGAGATCCAGTTCGATGTAACCCACTCGTGCACCCAACTGATCTTCAGCA
TCTTTTACTTTCACCAGCGTTTCTGGGTGAGCAAAAACAGGAAGGCAAAATGCCGCAAAAAAGGGAATAA
GGGCGACACGGAAATGTTGAATACTCATACTCTTCCTTTTTCAATATTATTGAAGCATTTATCAGGGTTA
TTGTCTCATGAGCGGATACATATTTGAATGTATTTAGAAAAATAAACAAATAGGGGTTCCGCGCACATTT
CCCCGAAAAGTGCCACCTGACGTC
Features (pLannotate 1.2.2; 23 found; start..end, strand, type, name):
     28..80      -  misc_feature   bom (fragment): basis of mobility region from pBR322
    228..468     -  promoter       U6 promoter: RNA polymerase III promoter for human U6 snRNA
    521..900     +  enhancer       CMV enhancer: human cytomegalovirus immediate early enhancer
    901..1104    +  promoter       CMV promoter: human cytomegalovirus (CMV) immediate early promoter
   1100..1133    +  LTR            5' LTR (truncated) (fragment): truncated 5' long terminal repeat (LTR) from HIV-1
   1149..1167    +  promoter       T7 promoter: promoter for bacteriophage T7 RNA polymerase
   3403..3419    +  CDS            SUMO3 (fragment): human small ubiquitin-related modifier 3
   5334..5381    +  CDS            nucleoplasmin NLS: bipartite nuclear localization signal from nucleoplasmin
   5388..5468    +  CDS            3xHA: three tandem HA epitope tags
   5548..5772    +  polyA_signal   bGH poly(A) signal: bovine growth hormone polyadenylation signal
   5776..5797    +  promoter       SV40 promoter (fragment): SV40 enhancer and early promoter
   5818..6246    +  rep_origin     f1 ori (sequence partly withheld): f1 bacteriophage origin of replication; arrow indicates direction of (+) strand synthesis
   6260..6589    +  promoter       SV40 promoter: SV40 enhancer and early promoter
   6656..7447    +  CDS            neo: KKA2_KLEPN - Also known as kan, nptII. Experimental evidence at protein level: Swiss-Prot protein existence level 1. Resistance to kanamycin, neomycin, paromomycin, ribostamycin, butirosin and gentamicin B. From Klebsiella pneumoniae.
   7471..7629    +  CDS            ble (fragment): BLE_KLEPN - Experimental evidence at protein level: Swiss-Prot protein existence level 1. Binding protein with a strong affinity to the bleomycin family of antibiotics. Binds to CL990; an antimitotic-antibiotic compound. From Klebsiella pneumoniae.
   7624..7745    +  polyA_signal   SV40 poly(A) signal: SV40 polyadenylation signal
   7818..7834    -  protein_bind   lac operator: The lac repressor binds to the lac operator to inhibit transcription in E. coli. This inhibition can be relieved by adding lactose or isopropyl-β-D-thiogalactopyranoside (IPTG). lac repressor encoded by lacI
   7842..7872    -  promoter       lac promoter: promoter for the E. coli lac operon
   7887..7908    -  protein_bind   CAP binding site: CAP binding activates transcription in the presence of cAMP. E. coli catabolite activator protein
   7921..8013    -  CDS            lacI (fragment): lac repressor; lacI; The lac repressor binds to the lac operator to inhibit transcription in E. coli. This inhibition can be relieved by adding lactose or isopropyl-β-D-thiogalactopyranoside (IPTG).
   8196..8784    -  rep_origin     ori: high-copy-number ColE1/pMB1/pBR322/pUC origin of replication
   8955..9815    -  CDS            AmpR: β-lactamase; bla; confers resistance to ampicillin, carbenicillin, and related antibiotics
   9816..9920    -  promoter       AmpR promoter: bla
