[The description below was written by a language model from this plasmid's Addgene catalogue record and pLannotate feature annotations shown in this document.]
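Description:
pTE3334 is a mammalian expression plasmid of about 9.9 kb, built on the pcDNA3.1 backbone, that delivers both components of a Cpf1 (Cas12a) genome-editing system from a single vector. It is propagated in E. coli through a high-copy ColE1/pUC-type origin with ampicillin selection (AmpR under its own bla promoter), and it also carries an f1 phage origin. For selection in mammalian cells, an SV40 early promoter drives a neomycin phosphotransferase gene followed by an SV40 polyadenylation signal, allowing G418 selection.

The payload consists of two divergently oriented transcription units. A human U6 RNA polymerase III promoter on the reverse strand drives a short (48 bp) crRNA for the Moraxella bovoculi Cpf1 nuclease; the record does not state what spacer or target it contains. On the forward strand, the CMV immediate-early enhancer and promoter drive a human codon-optimized MbCpf1 coding sequence, with a T7 promoter lying just upstream of it. The nuclease ends in a C-terminal bipartite nucleoplasmin nuclear localization signal and a 3xHA epitope tag for detection, and is terminated by the bovine growth hormone polyadenylation signal. It carries the substitutions N576R, K582V and N586R, the "RVR" variant, which was engineered to alter the PAM specificity of the enzyme. The automated feature table does not annotate the Cpf1 reading frame itself, and small hits such as the SUMO3, HIV-1 LTR, ble and lacI fragments are most likely short incidental matches or backbone remnants rather than functional parts.

The plasmid is intended for co-expressing the crRNA and the PAM-altered MbCpf1 in mammalian cells, and it comes from work comparing the activities and PAM preferences of wild-type Cpf1 nucleases and their variants.
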