Addgene plasmid #107537: pTE3334
Purpose: Expresses Mb crRNA and human codon optimized MbCpf1(RVR mutant) in mammalian cells.
Depositing lab: Ervin Welker. Depositing organization: HUN-REN Biological Research Centre Szeged (HUN-REN Szegedi Biológiai Kutatóközpont). Publication: Mb- and FnCpf1 nucleases are active in mammalian cells: activities and PAM preferences of four wild-type Cpf1 nucleases and of their altered PAM specificity variants. Toth E, Czene BC, Kulcsar PI, Krausz SL, Talas A, Nyeste A, Varga E, Huszar K, Weinhardt N, Ligeti Z, Borsy AE, Fodor E, Welker E. Nucleic Acids Res. 2018 Sep 20. pii: 5103950. doi: 10.1093/nar/gky815. PubMed 30239882.
Backbone
  Vector backbone: pcDNA3.1
  Backbone size w/o insert (bp): 4648
  Total vector size (bp): 9948
  Vector type: Mammalian Expression
  Selectable markers: Neomycin (select with G418)
Growth in bacteria
  Bacterial resistance: Ampicillin, 100 μg/mL
  Growth temperature: 37°C
  Growth strain: DH5alpha
  Copy number: High Copy
Gene/Insert 1
  Gene/Insert name: Mb crRNA (alt name: CRISPR RNA for Moraxella bovoculi Cpf1 nuclease)
  Insert size (bp): 48
  Promoter: human U6
  Cloning method: Unknown
  Sequencing primers: 5′ AAAACAGGAAGGCAAAATGC
Gene/Insert 2
  Gene/Insert name: hMbCpf1(RVR mutant) (alt name: human codon optimized Moraxella bovoculi Cpf1 nuclease (RVR mutant))
  Insert size (bp): 4257
  Mutation: N576R, K582V, N586R
  Promoter: CMV
  Tag / fusion protein: NLS (C terminal on insert); 3xHA (C terminal on insert)
  Cloning method: Unknown
  Sequencing primers: 5′ CGCAAATGGGCGGTAGGCGTG; 3′ TAGAAGGCACAGTCGAGG
Terms and licenses: Academic/Nonprofit Terms; Industry Terms: Not Available to Industry
How to cite: pTE3334 was a gift from Ervin Welker (Addgene plasmid # 107537 ; http://n2t.net/addgene:107537 ; RRID:Addgene_107537)
